Addgene plasmid #241226: PLJR965_Rv0949
Purpose: CRISPRi gene silencing plasmid with sgRNA (Rv0949) dCas9 TetR and KanR L5 Int attP for M. tuberculosis
Depositing lab: Kyu Rhee. Depositing organization: Cornell University.
Backbone
  Vector backbone: PLJR965
  Vector type: Bacterial Expression
Growth in bacteria
  Bacterial resistance: Kanamycin, 50 μg/mL
  Growth temperature: 37°C
  Growth strain: DH5alpha
  Copy number: Low Copy
Gene/Insert
  Gene/Insert name: Rv0949 sgRNA (alt name: dcas9 TetR)
  gRNA/shRNA sequence: GCTTTGTTGGTGAAGGTGATGG
  Species: Mycobacterium tuberculosis (H37Rv)
  Insert size (bp): 22
  Mutation: WT
  Cloning method: Restriction Enzyme; 5′ cloning site Unknown (unknown if destroyed); 3′ cloning site Unknown (unknown if destroyed)
Terms and licenses: Academic/Nonprofit Terms; Industry Terms: Not Available to Industry
How to cite: PLJR965_Rv0949 was a gift from Kyu Rhee (Addgene plasmid # 241226 ; http://n2t.net/addgene:241226 ; RRID:Addgene_241226)
