[The description below was written by a language model from this plasmid's Addgene catalogue record and pLannotate feature annotations shown in this document.]
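Description:
PLJR965_Rv0949 is a mycobacterial CRISPR interference (CRISPRi) plasmid built on the PLJR965 backbone and designed to silence the Rv0949 gene of Mycobacterium tuberculosis H37Rv. It is an integrating shuttle vector. In E. coli it replicates from a ColE1/pMB1-type origin (the catalogue lists it as low copy, although the annotation tool labels this origin family as high copy) and is selected with kanamycin through an aph(3')-Ia KanR gene. It has no annotated mycobacterial replication origin. Instead it carries the mycobacteriophage L5 integrase gene and, according to the stated purpose, the L5 attP site. Together these direct site-specific, single-copy insertion into the mycobacterial chromosome. The attP site itself is not separately annotated in the feature table, though a fragment of the neighbouring L5 gene 32 is detected next to the integrase.

The payload consists of three functional units. A 22-nt targeting sequence against Rv0949 is placed upstream of a Streptococcus thermophilus (St1) guide RNA scaffold and downstream of a promoter containing tet operator elements. A roughly 3.4 kb Cas9 coding sequence matching S. thermophilus Cas9, described in the record as nuclease-dead dCas9, sits behind a second tet operator-containing promoter. The tool labels these promoters only as short PLtetO-1 and TRE fragments, so their exact identity is not established. A tetR gene supplies the repressor that keeps both units off until a tetracycline-class inducer is added. rrnB T1 and T2 terminators insulate the cassettes. On induction, the dCas9–sgRNA complex binds Rv0949 and blocks its transcription, giving regulated knockdown for studying gene function or essentiality in M. tuberculosis.
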