Features (pLannotate 1.2.2; 14 found; start..end, strand, type, name):
      4..53      +  terminator     rrnB T1 terminator (fragment): transcription terminator T1 from the E. coli rrnB gene
    138..155     +  promoter       PLtetO-1 promoter (fragment): modified phage lambda PL promoter with tet operator sites (Lutz and Bujard, 1997)
    205..265     +  misc_RNA       St1 gRNA scaffold (fragment): guide RNA scaffold for the Streptococcus thermophilus CRISPR/Cas9 system (Esvelt et al., 2013)
    497..1085    -  rep_origin     ori: high-copy-number ColE1/pMB1/pBR322/pUC origin of replication
   1133..1182    +  terminator     rrnB T1 terminator (fragment): transcription terminator T1 from the E. coli rrnB gene
   1262..1288    +  promoter       PLtetO-1 promoter (fragment): modified phage lambda PL promoter with tet operator sites (Lutz and Bujard, 1997)
   1298..1319    +  promoter       tight TRE promoter (fragment): Tet-responsive promoter PTight, consisting of seven tet operator sequences followed by the minimal CMV promoter
   1330..4692    +  CDS            cas9-1: CAS9A_STRTD - Also known as csn1. Experimental evidence at protein level: Swiss-Prot protein existence level 1. CRISPR (clustered regularly interspaced short palindromic repeat) is an adaptive immune system that provides protection against mobile genetic elements (viruses, transposable elements and conjugative plasmids). CRISPR clusters contain spacers, sequences complementary to antecedent mobile elements, and target invading nucleic acids. CRISPR clusters are transcribed and processed into CRISPR RNA (crRNA). In type II CRISPR systems correct processing of pre-crRNA requires a trans- encoded
   4796..4823    +  terminator     rrnB T2 terminator: transcription terminator T2 from the E. coli rrnB gene
   4936..5556    +  CDS            tetR: TETR2_ECOLX - Experimental evidence at protein level: Swiss-Prot protein existence level 1. TetR is the repressor of the tetracycline resistance element; its N-terminal region forms a helix-turn-helix structure and binds DNA. Binding of tetracycline to TetR reduces the repressor affinity for the tetracycline resistance gene (tetA) promoter operator sites. From Escherichia coli.
   6185..7297    +  CDS            33: VINT_BPML5 - Also known as int. Protein inferred from homology: Swiss-Prot protein existence level 3. Integrase is necessary for integration of the phage into the host genome by site-specific recombination. From Mycobacterium phage L5 (Mycobacteriophage L5).
   7359..7463    -  CDS            32 (fragment): VG32_BPML5 - Protein predicted: Swiss-Prot protein existence level 4. From Mycobacterium phage L5 (Mycobacteriophage L5).
   7600..8415    +  CDS            KanR: aminoglycoside phosphotransferase; aph(3')-Ia; confers resistance to kanamycin in bacteria or G418 (Geneticin®) in eukaryotes
   8556..8627    +  CDS            TRA2_ECOLX (fragment): Protein predicted: Swiss-Prot protein existence level 4. Required for transposition of transposon Tn903. From Escherichia coli.
>Addgene plasmid #241226 | PLJR965_Rv0949 | addgene full sequence | sequence record 483386 | Addgene NGS Result
AATAAACGAAAGGCTCAGTCGAAAGACTGGGCCTTTCGTTTATCTGTTGTTTGAAAAAAAAAAGCGCCGC
AACTGCGGCGCTTTTTTTTTTGAATTCTCTGACCAGGGAAAATAGCCCTCTGACCTGGGGATTTGCGATC
CCTATCAGTGATAGATATAATCTGGGAGCTTTGTTGGTGAAGGTGATGGGTTTTTGTACTCGAAAGAAGC
TACAAAGATAAGGCTTCATGCCGAAATCAACACCCTGTCATTTTATGGCAGGGTGTTTTTTTTTTGTCGA
CTTGGGGACCCTAGAGGTCCCCTTTTTTATTTTTTTGGATGAAGAGCATTATCAATGGCTCTTCACAGGA
AGCTTAAAAAAAAAAGCCCCGCGATTGCGGGGCTTTTTTTTTTTAATACGGTTATCCACAGAATCAGGGG
ATAACGCAGGAAAGAACATGTGAGCAAAAGGCCAGCAAAAGGCCAGGAACCGTAAAAAGGCCGCGTTGCT
GGCGTTTTTCCATAGGCTCCGCCCCCCTGACGAGCATCACAAAAATCGACGCTCAAGTCAGAGGTGGCGA
AACCCGACAGGACTATAAAGATACCAGGCGTTTCCCCCTGGAAGCTCCCTCGTGCGCTCTCCTGTTCCGA
CCCTGCCGCTTACCGGATACCTGTCCGCCTTTCTCCCCTCGGGAAGCGTGGCGCTTTCTCATAGCTCACG
CTGTAGGTATCTCAGTTCGGTGTAGGTCGTTCGCTCCAAGCTGGGCTGTGTGCACGAACCCCCCGTTCAG
CCCGACCGCTGCGCCTTATCCGGTAACTATCGTCTTGAGTCCAACCCGGTAAGACACGACTTATCGCCAC
TGGCAGCAGCCACTGGTAACAGGATTAGCAGAGCGAGGTATGTAGGCGGTGCTACAGAGTTCTTGAAGTG
GTGGCCTAACTACGGCTACACTAGAAGGACAGTATTTGGTATCTGCGCTCTGCTGAAGCCAGTTACCTTC
GGAAAAAGAGTTGGTAGCTCTTGATCCGGCAAACAAACCACCGCTGGTAGCGGTGGTTTTTTTGTTTGCA
AGCAGCAGATTACGCGCAGAAAAAAAGGATCTCAAGAAGATCCTTTGATCTTTTCTACGGGGTCTGACGC
TCATGGAACAATAAACGAAAGGCTCAGTCGAAAGACTGGGCCTTTCGTTTATCTGTTGTTTGAAAAAAAA
AAGCCCCGCGATTGCGGGGCTTTTTTTTTTCATATGTCTGACCAGGGAAAATAGCCCTCTGACCTGGGGA
TTTGACTTCCCTATCAGTGATAGAGATAATCTGGGAGTCCCTATCAGTGATAGAGAACGCGGTATCGATA
TGTCGGACCTGGTGCTGGGCCTGGCCATCGGCATCGGCTCGGTGGGCGTGGGCATCCTGAACAAGGTGAC
CGGCGAGATCATCCACAAGAACTCGCGCATCTTCCCGGCCGCCCAGGCCGAGAACAACCTGGTGCGCCGC
ACCAACCGCCAGGGCCGCCGCCTGGCCCGCCGCAAGAAGCACCGCCGCGTGCGCCTGAACCGCCTGTTCG
AGGAGTCGGGCCTGATCACCGACTTCACCAAGATCTCGATCAACCTGAACCCGTACCAGCTGCGCGTGAA
GGGCCTGACCGACGAGCTGTCGAACGAGGAGCTGTTCATCGCCCTGAAGAACATGGTGAAGCACCGCGGC
ATCTCGTACCTGGACGACGCCTCGGACGACGGCAACTCGTCGGTGGGCGACTACGCCCAGATCGTGAAGG
AGAACTCGAAGCAGCTGGAGACCAAGACCCCGGGCCAGATCCAGCTGGAGCGCTACCAGACCTACGGCCA
GCTGCGCGGCGACTTCACCGTGGAGAAGGACGGCAAGAAGCACCGCCTGATCAACGTGTTCCCGACCTCG
GCCTACCGCTCGGAGGCCCTGCGCATCCTGCAGACCCAGCAGGAGTTCAACCCGCAGATCACCGACGAGT
TCATCAACCGCTACCTGGAGATCCTGACCGGCAAGCGCAAGTACTACCACGGCCCGGGCAACGAGAAGTC
GCGCACCGACTACGGCCGCTACCGCACCTCGGGCGAGACCCTGGACAACATCTTCGGCATCCTGATCGGC
AAGTGCACCTTCTACCCGGACGAGTTCCGCGCCGCCAAGGCCTCGTACACCGCCCAGGAGTTCAACCTGC
TGAACGACCTGAACAACCTGACCGTGCCGACCGAGACCAAGAAGCTGTCGAAGGAGCAGAAGAACCAGAT
CATCAACTACGTGAAGAACGAGAAGGCCATGGGCCCGGCCAAGCTGTTCAAGTACATCGCCAAGCTGCTG
TCGTGCGACGTGGCCGACATCAAGGGCTACCGCATCGACAAGTCGGGCAAGGCCGAGATCCACACCTTCG
AGGCCTACCGCAAGATGAAGACCCTGGAGACCCTGGACATCGAGCAGATGGACCGCGAGACCCTGGACAA
GCTGGCCTACGTGCTGACCCTGAACACCGAGCGCGAGGGCATCCAGGAGGCCCTGGAGCACGAGTTCGCC
GACGGCTCGTTCTCGCAGAAGCAGGTGGACGAGCTGGTGCAGTTCCGCAAGGCCAACTCGTCGATCTTCG
GCAAGGGCTGGCACAACTTCTCGGTGAAGCTGATGATGGAGCTGATCCCGGAGCTGTACGAGACCTCGGA
GGAGCAGATGACCATCCTGACCCGCCTGGGCAAGCAGAAGACCACCTCGTCGTCGAACAAGACCAAGTAC
ATCGACGAGAAGCTGCTGACCGAGGAGATCTACAACCCGGTGGTGGCCAAGTCGGTGCGCCAGGCCATCA
AGATCGTGAACGCCGCCATCAAGGAGTACGGCGACTTCGACAACATCGTGATCGAGATGGCCCGCGAGAC
CAACGAGGACGACGAGAAGAAGGCCATCCAGAAGATCCAGAAGGCCAACAAGGACGAGAAGGACGCCGCC
ATGCTGAAGGCCGCCAACCAGTACAACGGCAAGGCCGAGCTGCCGCACTCGGTGTTCCACGGCCACAAGC
AGCTGGCCACCAAGATCCGCCTGTGGCACCAGCAGGGCGAGCGCTGCCTGTACACCGGCAAGACCATCTC
GATCCACGACCTGATCAACAACTCGAACCAGTTCGAGGTGGACGCCATCCTGCCGCTGTCGATCACCTTC
GACGACTCGCTGGCCAACAAGGTGCTGGTGTACGCCACCGCCAACCAGGAGAAGGGCCAGCGCACCCCGT
ACCAGGCCCTGGACTCGATGGACGACGCCTGGTCGTTCCGCGAGCTGAAGGCCTTCGTGCGCGAGTCGAA
GACCCTGTCGAACAAGAAGAAGGAGTACCTGCTGACCGAGGAGGACATCTCGAAGTTCGACGTGCGCAAG
AAGTTCATCGAGCGCAACCTGGTGGACACCCGCTACGCCTCGCGCGTGGTGCTGAACGCCCTGCAGGAGC
ACTTCCGCGCCCACAAGATCGACACCAAGGTGTCGGTGGTGCGCGGCCAGTTCACCTCGCAGCTGCGCCG
CCACTGGGGCATCGAGAAGACCCGCGACACCTACCACCACCACGCCGTGGACGCCCTGATCATCGCCGCC
TCGTCGCAGCTGAACCTGTGGAAGAAGCAGAAGAACACCCTGGTGTCGTACTCGGAGGACCAGCTGCTGG
ACATCGAGACCGGCGAGCTGATCTCGGACGACGAGTACAAGGAGTCGGTGTTCAAGGCCCCGTACCAGCA
CTTCGTGGACACCCTGAAGTCGAAGGAGTTCGAGGACTCGATCCTGTTCTCGTACCAGGTGGACTCGAAG
TTCAACCGCAAGATCTCGGACGCCACCATCTACGCCACCCGCCAGGCCAAGGTGGGCAAGGACAAGGCCG
ACGAGACCTACGTGCTGGGCAAGATCAAGGACATCTACACCCAGGACGGCTACGACGCCTTCATGAAGAT
CTACAAGAAGGACAAGTCGAAGTTCCTGATGTACCGCCACGACCCGCAGACCTTCGAGAAGGTGATCGAG
CCGATCCTGGAGAACTACCCGAACAAGCAGATCAACGACAAGGGCAAGGAGGTGCCGTGCAACCCGTTCC
TGAAGTACAAGGAGGAGCACGGCTACATCCGCAAGTACTCGAAGAAGGGCAACGGCCCGGAGATCAAGTC
GCTGAAGTACTACGACTCGAAGCTGGGCAACCACATCGACATCACCCCGAAGGACTCGAACAACAAGGTG
GTGCTGCAGTCGGTGTCGCCGTGGCGCGCCGACGTGTACTTCAACAAGACCACCGGCAAGTACGAGATCC
TGGGCCTGAAGTACGCCGACCTGCAGTTCGACAAGGGCACCGGCACCTACAAGATCTCGCAGGAGAAGTA
CAACGACATCAAGAAGAAGGAGGGCGTGGACTCGGACTCGGAGTTCAAGTTCACCCTGTACAAGAACGAC
CTGCTGCTGGTGAAGGACACCGAGACCAAGGAGCAGCAGCTGTTCCGCTTCCTGTCGCGCACCATGCCGA
AGCAGAAGCACTACGTGGAGCTGAAGCCGTACGACAAGCAGAAGTTCGAGGGCGGCGAGGCCCTGATCAA
GGTGCTGGGCAACGTGGCCAACTCGGGCCAGTGCAAGAAGGGCCTGGGCAAGTCGAACATCTCGATCTAC
AAGGTGCGCACCGACGTGCTGGGCAACCAGCACATCATCAAGAACGAGGGCGACAAGCCGAAGCTGGACT
TCTAAATACTCTGGCCATTTTTCTTTACCGCCTTTGAGTGAGCTGATACCGCTCGCCGCAGCCGAACGAC
CGAGCGCAACGCGTGCGGCCGCTGATTAGCTAAGCAGAAGGCCATCCTGACGGATGGCCTTTTTCTAGAA
AAAAAAAAAGCGCCGCAACTGCGGCGCTTTTTTTTTTTTAATTAAGTGATAGATTGCGATGCGTGTGCTC
GGTTGATATAATCTGTCAGATCAGGAGGACTTCGCATGTCGCGGTTGGATAAGTCCAAGGTCATCAACTC
GGCGCTGGAGCTGCTGAACGAGGTCGGTATCGAGGGACTGACCACGCGCAAGTTGGCCCAAAAGCTCGGC
GTGGAACAACCGACCCTCTACTGGCACGTGAAGAACAAGCGCGCGCTGCTGGATGCGTTGGCCATCGAGA
TGCTGGATCGCCATCACACGCACTTTTGCCCCCTGGAGGGCGAGAGCTGGCAGGATTTTCTGCGGAACAA
CGCGAAGTCGTTCCGGTGCGCCCTCCTGAGCCATCGGGATGGCGCCAAAGTCCACTTGGGCACCCGCCCG
ACCGAGAAGCAATACGAGACCCTGGAGAACCAGCTGGCCTTCCTCTGTCAACAGGGTTTTTCGTTGGAGA
ACGCCCTGTATGCCCTGTCCGCCGTGGGACACTTCACCTTGGGCTGCGTGTTGGAGGATCAGGAACATCA
GGTGGCGAAAGAGGAACGGGAGACCCCCACGACGGATTCGATGCCCCCGTTGTTGCGCCAGGCGATCGAA
CTGTTTGACCACCAGGGCGCCGAACCCGCCTTTTTGTTCGGGCTGGAGCTGATCATCTGCGGGCTGGAAA
AGCAACTGAAGTGCGAAAGCGGTTCGTGATAACGCCGAAAACCCCGCTTCGGCGGGGTTTTGCCGCGGTC
TGCGTTGTCGGGAAGATTTAAAATAAAAAAGGGGACCTCTAGGGTCCCCAATTAAATAGTTAACACTAGT
ATTAAAAAAAAAAGCCCCGCGATTGCGGGGCTTTTTTTTTTCGACGGCGAGGGTTCCGACCGCTGCAACT
CCCGGTGCAACCTTGTCCCGGTCTATTCTCTTCACTGCACCAGCTCCAATCTGGTGTGAATGCCCCTCGT
CTGTTCGCGCAGGCGGGGGGCTCTATTCGTTTGTCAGCATCGAAAGTAGCCAGATCAGGGATGCGTTGCA
ACCGCGTATGCCCAGGTCAGAAGAGTCGCACAAGAGTTGCAGACCCCTGGAAAGAAAAATGGCCAGAGGG
CGAAAACACCCTCTGACCAGCGGAGCGGGCGACGGGAATCGAACCCGCGTAGCTAGTTTGGAAGAATGGG
TGTCTGCCGACCACATATATGGGCCGGTCAAGATAGGTTTTTACCCCCTCTCGGCTGCATCCTCTAAGTG
GAAAGAAATTGCAGGTCGTAGAAGCGCGTTGAAGCCTGAGAGTTGCACAGGAGTTGCAACCCGGTAGCCT
TGTTCACGACGAGAGGAGACCTAGTTGGCACGTCGCGGATGGGGATCGCTGAAGACTCAGCGCAGCGGGA
GGATCCAAGCCTCATACGTCAACCCGCAGGACGGTGTGAGGTACTACGCGCTGCAGACCTACGACAACAA
GATGGACGCCGAAGCCTGGCTCGCGGGCGAGAAGCGGCTCATCGAGATGGAGACCTGGACCCCTCCACAG
GACCGGGCGAAGAAGGCAGCCGCCAGCGCCATCACGCTGGAGGAGTACACCCGGAAGTGGCTCGTGGAGC
GCGACCTCGCAGACGGCACCAGGGATCTGTACAGCGGGCACGCGGAGCGCCGCATCTACCCGGTGCTAGG
TGAAGTGGCGGTCACAGAGATGACGCCAGCTCTGGTGCGTGCGTGGTGGGCCGGGATGGGTAGGAAGCAC
CCGACTGCCCGCCGGCATGCCTACAACGTCCTCCGGGCGGTGATGAACACAGCGGTCGAGGACAAGCTGA
TCGCAGAGAACCCGTGCCGGATCGAGCAGAAGGCAGCCGATGAGCGCGACGTAGAGGCGCTGACGCCTGA
GGAGCTGGACATCGTCGCCGCTGAGATCTTCGTGCACTACCGGATCGCGGCATACATCCTGGCGTGGACG
AGCCTCCGGTTCGGAGAGCTGATCGAGCTTCGCCGCAAGGACATCGTGGACGACGGCATGACGATGAAGC
TCCGGGTGCGCCGTGGCGCTTCCCGCGTGGGGAACAAGATCGTCGTTGGCAACGCCAAGACCGTCCGGTC
GAAGCGTCCTGTGACGGTTCCGCCTCACGTCGCGGAGATGATCCGAGCGCACATGAAGGACCGTACGAAG
ATGAACAAGGGCCCCGAGGCATTCCTGGTGACCACGACGCAGGGCAACCGGCTGTCGAAGTCCGCGTTCA
CCAAGTCGCTGAAGCGTGGCTACGCCAAGATCGGTCGGCCGGAACTCCGCATCCACGACCTCCGCGCTGT
CGGCGCTACGTTCGCCGCTCAGGCAGGTGCGACGACCAAGGAGCTGATGGCCCGCCTCGGTCACACGACT
CCTAGGATGGCGATGAAGTACCAGATGGCGTCTGAGGCCCGCGACGAGGCTATCGCTGAGGCGATGTCCA
AGCTGGCCAAGACCTCCTGAAACGCAAAAAGCCCCCCTCCCAAGGACACTGAGTCCTAAAGAGGGGGGTT
TCTTGTCAGTACGCGAAGAACCACGCCTGGCCGCGAGCGCCAGCACCGCCGCTCTGTGCGGAGACCTGGG
CACCAGCCCCGCCGCCGCCAGGAGCATTGCCGTTCCCGCCAGCTAGCCACCTGACGTCGGGGGGGGGGGA
AAGCCACGTTGTGTCTCAAAATCTCTGATGTTACATTGCACAAGATAAAAATATATCATCATGAACAATA
AAACTGTCTGCTTACATAAACAGTAATACAAGGGGTGTTATGAGCCATATTCAACGGGAAACGTCTTGCT
CGAGGCCGCGATTAAATTCCAACATGGATGCTGATTTATATGGGTATAAATGGGCTCGCGATAATGTCGG
GCAATCAGGTGCGACAATCTATCGCTTGTATGGGAAGCCCCATGCGCCAGAGTTGTTTCTGAAACATGGC
AAAGGTAGCGTTGCCAATGATGTTACAGATGAGATGGTCAGACTAAACTGGCTGACGGAATTTATGCCTC
TTCCGACCATCAAGCATTTTATCCGTACTCCTGATGATGCATGGTTACTCACCACTGCGATCCCCGGGAA
AACAGCATTCCAGGTATTAGAAGAATATCCTGATTCAGGTGAAAATATTGTTGATGCGCTGGCAGTGTTC
CTGCGCCGGTTGCATTCGATTCCTGTTTGTAATTGTCCTTTTAACAGCGATCGCGTATTTCGCCTCGCTC
AGGCGCAATCACGAATGAATAACGGTTTGGTTGATGCGAGTGATTTTGATGACGAGCGTAATGGCTGGCC
TGTTGAACAAGTCTGGAAAGAAATGCATAATCTTTTGCCATTCTCACCGGATTCAGTCGTCACTCATGGT
GATTTCTCACTTGATAACCTTATTTTTGACGAGGGGAAATTAATAGGTTGTATTGATGTTGGACGAGTCG
GAATCGCAGACCGATACCAGGATCTTGCCATCCTATGGAACTGCCTCGGTGAGTTTTCTCCTTCATTACA
GAAACGGCTTTTTCAAAAATATGGTATTGATAATCCTGATATGAATAAATTGCAGTTTCATTTGATGCTC
GATGAGTTTTTCTAATCAGAATTGGTTAATTGGTTGTAACACTGGCAGAGCATTACGCTGACTTGACGGG
ACGGCGGCTTTGTTGAATAAATCGAACTTTTGCTGAGTTGAAGGATCAGATCACGCATCTTCCCGACAAC
GCAGACCGTTCCGTGGCAAAGCAAAAGTTCAAAATCACCAACTGGTCCACCTACAACAAAGCTCTCACCA
ACCGTGGCTCCCTCACGATATC
